Addgene plasmid #80176: non-targeting control gRNA (BRDN0001147812)
Purpose: 3rd generation lentiviral gRNA plasmid, non-targeting control gRNA
Depositing lab: John Doench & David Root. Depositing organization: Broad Institute. Publication: Optimized sgRNA design to maximize activity and minimize off-target effects of CRISPR-Cas9. Doench JG, Fusi N, Sullender M, Hegde M, Vaimberg EW, Donovan KF, Smith I, Tothova Z, Wilen C, Orchard R, Virgin HW, Listgarten J, Root DE. Nat Biotechnol. 2016 Jan 18. doi: 10.1038/nbt.3437. PubMed 26780180.
Backbone
  Vector backbone: lentiGuide-Puro
  Backbone manufacturer: Zhang Lab (Addgene plasmid # 52963)
  Vector type: Mammalian Expression, Lentiviral, CRISPR
  Selectable markers: Puromycin
Growth in bacteria
  Bacterial resistance: Ampicillin, 100 μg/mL
  Growth temperature: 37°C
  Growth strain: DH5alpha
  Copy number: High Copy
Gene/Insert
  Gene/Insert name: Non-targeting control gRNA
  gRNA/shRNA sequence: CTTACAATCGTCGGTCCAAT
  Species: H. sapiens (human)
  Promoter: hU6
  Cloning method: Unknown
  Sequencing primers: 5′ U6-F; 3′ pS2-R
Terms and licenses: Academic/Nonprofit Terms; Industry Terms: Not Available to Industry
How to cite: non-targeting control gRNA (BRDN0001147812) was a gift from John Doench & David Root (Addgene plasmid # 80176 ; http://n2t.net/addgene:80176 ; RRID:Addgene_80176)
