[The description below was written by a language model from this plasmid's Addgene catalogue record and pLannotate feature annotations shown in this document.]
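Description:
The non-targeting control gRNA plasmid (BRDN0001147812) is a third-generation lentiviral CRISPR guide-expression construct built on the lentiGuide-Puro backbone, about 8.3 kb in the full depositor sequence. It is propagated in E. coli through a high-copy ColE1/pUC-type origin with ampicillin selection (AmpR, β-lactamase). The backbone also carries an f1 origin, an SV40 origin and poly(A) signal, and remnants of a lac/T7/T3 cloning region.

The lentiviral transfer cassette begins with a chimeric RSV promoter fused to a truncated HIV-1 5' LTR, which makes genomic RNA production Tat-independent. This is followed by the Ψ packaging signal with a partial gag sequence, the Rev response element for Rev-dependent nuclear export, and a cPPT/CTS element. It ends in a ΔU3 self-inactivating 3' LTR, so the integrated provirus lacks LTR promoter activity. Within this frame, the human U6 RNA polymerase III promoter drives a 20-nt spacer joined to the Streptococcus pyogenes Cas9 guide RNA scaffold. Downstream, the EF-1α core promoter with its intron A expresses puromycin N-acetyltransferase for selecting transduced mammalian cells, and a WPRE enhances transcript expression. The plasmid encodes no Cas9, so the nuclease must be supplied separately, for example from a Cas9-expressing cell line or a second vector.

The record describes the guide as a non-targeting control and lists human as the species. It therefore serves as a negative control alongside gene-targeting guides in the same backbone, accounting for the effects of transduction, selection and Cas9/gRNA expression in knockout experiments or screens. The cloning method is not stated.
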