Features (pLannotate 1.2.2; 29 found; start..end, strand, type, name):
     14..80      +  CDS            small t antigen (fragment): SV40 (simian virus 40) small t antigen
    106..317     +  promoter       EF-1α core promoter: core promoter for human elongation factor EF-1α
    318..1256    +  intron         EF-1α intron A: intron upstream of the start codon of human EF-1α
   1278..1877    +  CDS            PuroR (fragment): puromycin N-acetyltransferase; pac from Streptomyces; confers resistance to puromycin
   1893..2481    +  misc_feature   WPRE: woodchuck hepatitis virus posttranscriptional regulatory element
   2532..2551    +  misc_feature   cPPT/CTS (fragment): central polypurine tract and central termination sequence of HIV-1
   2553..2786    +  LTR            3' LTR (ΔU3): self-inactivating 3' long terminal repeat (LTR) from HIV-1
   2864..2985    +  polyA_signal   SV40 poly(A) signal: SV40 polyadenylation signal
   3025..3160    +  rep_origin     SV40 ori: SV40 origin of replication
   3181..3199    -  promoter       T7 promoter: promoter for bacteriophage T7 RNA polymerase
   3207..3362    +  CDS            lacZα (fragment): LacZα fragment of β-galactosidase; lacZ fragment
   3367..3795    +  rep_origin     f1 ori (sequence partly withheld): f1 bacteriophage origin of replication; arrow indicates direction of (+) strand synthesis
   3848..3952    +  promoter       AmpR promoter: bla
   3953..4813    +  CDS            AmpR: β-lactamase; bla; confers resistance to ampicillin, carbenicillin, and related antibiotics
   4984..5572    +  rep_origin     ori: high-copy-number ColE1/pMB1/pBR322/pUC origin of replication
   5755..5847    +  CDS            lacI (fragment): lac repressor; lacI; The lac repressor binds to the lac operator to inhibit transcription in E. coli. This inhibition can be relieved by adding lactose or isopropyl-β-D-thiogalactopyranoside (IPTG).
   5860..5881    +  protein_bind   CAP binding site: CAP binding activates transcription in the presence of cAMP. E. coli catabolite activator protein
   5896..5926    +  promoter       lac promoter: promoter for the E. coli lac operon
   5934..5950    +  protein_bind   lac operator: The lac repressor binds to the lac operator to inhibit transcription in E. coli. This inhibition can be relieved by adding lactose or isopropyl-β-D-thiogalactopyranoside (IPTG). lac repressor encoded by lacI
   5995..6013    +  promoter       T3 promoter: promoter for bacteriophage T3 RNA polymerase
   6041..6267    +  promoter       RSV promoter: Rous sarcoma virus enhancer/promoter
   6268..6448    +  LTR            5' LTR (truncated): truncated 5' long terminal repeat (LTR) from HIV-1
   6495..6620    +  misc_feature   HIV-1 Ψ: packaging signal of human immunodeficiency virus type 1
   6604..6967    +  CDS            HIV-1 gag (fragment): gag protein from human immunodeficiency virus 1; gag
   7113..7346    +  misc_feature   RRE: The Rev response element (RRE) of HIV-1 allows for Rev-dependent mRNA export from the nucleus to the cytoplasm.
   7723..7749    +  CDS            Rev (fragment): human immunodeficiency virus 1 (HIV-1) Rev protein; rev; enhances nuclear export of unspliced and incompletely spliced viral mRNAs
   7753..7993    +  promoter       U6 promoter: RNA polymerase III promoter for human U6 snRNA
   8023..8098    +  misc_RNA       gRNA scaffold: guide RNA scaffold for the Streptococcus pyogenes CRISPR/Cas9 system
   8154..8271    +  misc_feature   cPPT/CTS: central polypurine tract and central termination sequence of HIV-1
>Addgene plasmid #80176 | non-targeting control gRNA (BRDN0001147812) | depositor full sequence | sequence record 150830 | Full Sequence
CCCGGGTGCAAAGATGGATAAAGTTTTAAACAGAGAGGAATCTTTGCAGCTAATGGACCTTCTAGGTCTT
GAAAGGAGTGGGAATTGGCTCCGGTGCCCGTCAGTGGGCAGAGCGCACATCGCCCACAGTCCCCGAGAAG
TTGGGGGGAGGGGTCGGCAATTGATCCGGTGCCTAGAGAAGGTGGCGCGGGGTAAACTGGGAAAGTGATG
TCGTGTACTGGCTCCGCCTTTTTCCCGAGGGTGGGGGAGAACCGTATATAAGTGCAGTAGTCGCCGTGAA
CGTTCTTTTTCGCAACGGGTTTGCCGCCAGAACACAGGTAAGTGCCGTGTGTGGTTCCCGCGGGCCTGGC
CTCTTTACGGGTTATGGCCCTTGCGTGCCTTGAATTACTTCCACCTGGCTGCAGTACGTGATTCTTGATC
CCGAGCTTCGGGTTGGAAGTGGGTGGGAGAGTTCGAGGCCTTGCGCTTAAGGAGCCCCTTCGCCTCGTGC
TTGAGTTGAGGCCTGGCCTGGGCGCTGGGGCCGCCGCGTGCGAATCTGGTGGCACCTTCGCGCCTGTCTC
GCTGCTTTCGATAAGTCTCTAGCCATTTAAAATTTTTGATGACCTGCTGCGACGCTTTTTTTCTGGCAAG
ATAGTCTTGTAAATGCGGGCCAAGATCTGCACACTGGTATTTCGGTTTTTGGGGCCGCGGGCGGCGACGG
GGCCCGTGCGTCCCAGCGCACATGTTCGGCGAGGCGGGGCCTGCGAGCGCGGCCACCGAGAATCGGACGG
GGGTAGTCTCAAGCTGGCCGGCCTGCTCTGGTGCCTGGCCTCGCGCCGCCGTGTATCGCCCCGCCCTGGG
CGGCAAGGCTGGCCCGGTCGGCACCAGTTGCGTGAGCGGAAAGATGGCCGCTTCCCGGCCCTGCTGCAGG
GAGCTCAAAATGGAGGACGCGGCGCTCGGGAGAGCGGGCGGGTGAGTCACCCACACAAAGGAAAAGGGCC
TTTCCGTCCTCAGCCGTCGCTTCATGTGACTCCACGGAGTACCGGGCGCCGTCCAGGCACCTCGATTAGT
TCTCGAGCTTTTGGAGTACGTCGTCTTTAGGTTGGGGGGAGGGGTTTTATGCGATGGAGTTTCCCCACAC
TGAGTGGGTGGAGACTGAAGTTAGGCCAGCTTGGCACTTGATGTAATTCTCCTTGGAATTTGCCCTTTTT
GAGTTTGGATCTTGGTTCATTCTCAAGCCTCAGACAGTGGTTCAAAGTTTTTTTCTTCCATTTCAGGTGT
CGTGACGTACGGCCACCATGACCGAGTACAAGCCCACGGTGCGCCTCGCCACCCGCGACGACGTCCCCAG
GGCCGTACGCACCCTCGCCGCCGCGTTCGCCGACTACCCCGCCACGCGCCACACCGTCGATCCGGACCGC
CACATCGAGCGGGTCACCGAGCTGCAAGAACTCTTCCTCACGCGCGTCGGGCTCGACATCGGCAAGGTGT
GGGTCGCGGACGACGGCGCCGCCGTGGCGGTCTGGACCACGCCGGAGAGCGTCGAAGCGGGGGCGGTGTT
CGCCGAGATCGGCCCGCGCATGGCCGAGTTGAGCGGTTCCCGGCTGGCCGCGCAGCAACAGATGGAAGGC
CTCCTGGCGCCGCACCGGCCCAAGGAGCCCGCGTGGTTCCTGGCCACCGTCGGAGTCTCGCCCGACCACC
AGGGCAAGGGTCTGGGCAGCGCCGTCGTGCTCCCCGGAGTGGAGGCGGCCGAGCGCGCCGGGGTGCCCGC
CTTCCTGGAGACCTCCGCGCCCCGCAACCTCCCCTTCTACGAGCGGCTCGGCTTCACCGTCACCGCCGAC
GTCGAGGTGCCCGAAGGACCGCGCACCTGGTGCATGACCCGCAAGCCCGGTGCCTGAACGCGTTAAGTCG
ACAATCAACCTCTGGATTACAAAATTTGTGAAAGATTGACTGGTATTCTTAACTATGTTGCTCCTTTTAC
GCTATGTGGATACGCTGCTTTAATGCCTTTGTATCATGCTATTGCTTCCCGTATGGCTTTCATTTTCTCC
TCCTTGTATAAATCCTGGTTGCTGTCTCTTTATGAGGAGTTGTGGCCCGTTGTCAGGCAACGTGGCGTGG
TGTGCACTGTGTTTGCTGACGCAACCCCCACTGGTTGGGGCATTGCCACCACCTGTCAGCTCCTTTCCGG
GACTTTCGCTTTCCCCCTCCCTATTGCCACGGCGGAACTCATCGCCGCCTGCCTTGCCCGCTGCTGGACA
GGGGCTCGGCTGTTGGGCACTGACAATTCCGTGGTGTTGTCGGGGAAATCATCGTCCTTTCCTTGGCTGC
TCGCCTGTGTTGCCACCTGGATTCTGCGCGGGACGTCCTTCTGCTACGTCCCTTCGGCCCTCAATCCAGC
GGACCTTCCTTCCCGCGGCCTGCTGCCGGCTCTGCGGCCTCTTCCGCGTCTTCGCCTTCGCCCTCAGACG
AGTCGGATCTCCCTTTGGGCCGCCTCCCCGCGTCGACTTTAAGACCAATGACTTACAAGGCAGCTGTAGA
TCTTAGCCACTTTTTAAAAGAAAAGGGGGGACTGGAAGGGCTAATTCACTCCCAACGAAGACAAGATCTG
CTTTTTGCTTGTACTGGGTCTCTCTGGTTAGACCAGATCTGAGCCTGGGAGCTCTCTGGCTAACTAGGGA
ACCCACTGCTTAAGCCTCAATAAAGCTTGCCTTGAGTGCTTCAAGTAGTGTGTGCCCGTCTGTTGTGTGA
CTCTGGTAACTAGAGATCCCTCAGACCCTTTTAGTCAGTGTGGAAAATCTCTAGCAGTACGTATAGTAGT
TCATGTCATCTTATTATTCAGTATTTATAACTTGCAAAGAAATGAATATCAGAGAGTGAGAGGAACTTGT
TTATTGCAGCTTATAATGGTTACAAATAAAGCAATAGCATCACAAATTTCACAAATAAAGCATTTTTTTC
ACTGCATTCTAGTTGTGGTTTGTCCAAACTCATCAATGTATCTTATCATGTCTGGCTCTAGCTATCCCGC
CCCTAACTCCGCCCATCCCGCCCCTAACTCCGCCCAGTTCCGCCCATTCTCCGCCCCATGGCTGACTAAT
TTTTTTTATTTATGCAGAGGCCGAGGCCGCCTCGGCCTCTGAGCTATTCCAGAAGTAGTGAGGAGGCTTT
TTTGGAGGCCTAGGGACGTACCCAATTCGCCCTATAGTGAGTCGTATTACGCGCGCTCACTGGCCGTCGT
TTTACAACGTCGTGACTGGGAAAACCCTGGCGTTACCCAACTTAATCGCCTTGCAGCACATCCCCCTTTC
GCCAGCTGGCGTAATAGCGAAGAGGCCCGCACCGATCGCCCTTCCCAACAGTTGCGCAGCCTGAATGGCG
AATGGG
[124 nt withheld, positions 3367-3490]
C
[91 nt withheld, positions 3492-3582]
A
[49 nt withheld, positions 3584-3632]
CCTTTGACGTTGGAGTCCACGTTCTTT
[37 nt withheld, positions 3660-3696]
ACCCTATCTCGGTCTATTCTTTTGATTTATAAGGGATTTTGCCGATTTCGGCCTATTGGTTAAAAAATGA
GCTGATTTAACAAAAATTTAACGCGAATTTTAACAAAATATTAACGCTTACAATTTAGGTGGCACTTTTC
GGGGAAATGTGCGCGGAACCCCTATTTGTTTATTTTTCTAAATACATTCAAATATGTATCCGCTCATGAG
ACAATAACCCTGATAAATGCTTCAATAATATTGAAAAAGGAAGAGTATGAGTATTCAACATTTCCGTGTC
GCCCTTATTCCCTTTTTTGCGGCATTTTGCCTTCCTGTTTTTGCTCACCCAGAAACGCTGGTGAAAGTAA
AAGATGCTGAAGATCAGTTGGGTGCACGAGTGGGTTACATCGAACTGGATCTCAACAGCGGTAAGATCCT
TGAGAGTTTTCGCCCCGAAGAACGTTTTCCAATGATGAGCACTTTTAAAGTTCTGCTATGTGGCGCGGTA
TTATCCCGTATTGACGCCGGGCAAGAGCAACTCGGTCGCCGCATACACTATTCTCAGAATGACTTGGTTG
AGTACTCACCAGTCACAGAAAAGCATCTTACGGATGGCATGACAGTAAGAGAATTATGCAGTGCTGCCAT
AACCATGAGTGATAACACTGCGGCCAACTTACTTCTGACAACGATCGGAGGACCGAAGGAGCTAACCGCT
TTTTTGCACAACATGGGGGATCATGTAACTCGCCTTGATCGTTGGGAACCGGAGCTGAATGAAGCCATAC
CAAACGACGAGCGTGACACCACGATGCCTGTAGCAATGGCAACAACGTTGCGCAAACTATTAACTGGCGA
ACTACTTACTCTAGCTTCCCGGCAACAATTAATAGACTGGATGGAGGCGGATAAAGTTGCAGGACCACTT
CTGCGCTCGGCCCTTCCGGCTGGCTGGTTTATTGCTGATAAATCTGGAGCCGGTGAGCGTGGGTCTCGCG
GTATCATTGCAGCACTGGGGCCAGATGGTAAGCCCTCCCGTATCGTAGTTATCTACACGACGGGGAGTCA
GGCAACTATGGATGAACGAAATAGACAGATCGCTGAGATAGGTGCCTCACTGATTAAGCATTGGTAACTG
TCAGACCAAGTTTACTCATATATACTTTAGATTGATTTAAAACTTCATTTTTAATTTAAAAGGATCTAGG
TGAAGATCCTTTTTGATAATCTCATGACCAAAATCCCTTAACGTGAGTTTTCGTTCCACTGAGCGTCAGA
CCCCGTAGAAAAGATCAAAGGATCTTCTTGAGATCCTTTTTTTCTGCGCGTAATCTGCTGCTTGCAAACA
AAAAAACCACCGCTACCAGCGGTGGTTTGTTTGCCGGATCAAGAGCTACCAACTCTTTTTCCGAAGGTAA
CTGGCTTCAGCAGAGCGCAGATACCAAATACTGTTCTTCTAGTGTAGCCGTAGTTAGGCCACCACTTCAA
GAACTCTGTAGCACCGCCTACATACCTCGCTCTGCTAATCCTGTTACCAGTGGCTGCTGCCAGTGGCGAT
AAGTCGTGTCTTACCGGGTTGGACTCAAGACGATAGTTACCGGATAAGGCGCAGCGGTCGGGCTGAACGG
GGGGTTCGTGCACACAGCCCAGCTTGGAGCGAACGACCTACACCGAACTGAGATACCTACAGCGTGAGCT
ATGAGAAAGCGCCACGCTTCCCGAAGGGAGAAAGGCGGACAGGTATCCGGTAAGCGGCAGGGTCGGAACA
GGAGAGCGCACGAGGGAGCTTCCAGGGGGAAACGCCTGGTATCTTTATAGTCCTGTCGGGTTTCGCCACC
TCTGACTTGAGCGTCGATTTTTGTGATGCTCGTCAGGGGGGCGGAGCCTATGGAAAAACGCCAGCAACGC
GGCCTTTTTACGGTTCCTGGCCTTTTGCTGGCCTTTTGCTCACATGTTCTTTCCTGCGTTATCCCCTGAT
TCTGTGGATAACCGTATTACCGCCTTTGAGTGAGCTGATACCGCTCGCCGCAGCCGAACGACCGAGCGCA
GCGAGTCAGTGAGCGAGGAAGCGGAAGAGCGCCCAATACGCAAACCGCCTCTCCCCGCGCGTTGGCCGAT
TCATTAATGCAGCTGGCACGACAGGTTTCCCGACTGGAAAGCGGGCAGTGAGCGCAACGCAATTAATGTG
AGTTAGCTCACTCATTAGGCACCCCAGGCTTTACACTTTATGCTTCCGGCTCGTATGTTGTGTGGAATTG
TGAGCGGATAACAATTTCACACAGGAAACAGCTATGACCATGATTACGCCAAGCGCGCAATTAACCCTCA
CTAAAGGGAACAAAAGCTGGAGCTGCAAGCTTAATGTAGTCTTATGCAATACTCTTGTAGTCTTGCAACA
TGGTAACGATGAGTTAGCAACATGCCTTACAAGGAGAGAAAAAGCACCGTGCATGCCGATTGGTGGAAGT
AAGGTGGTACGATCGTGCCTTATTAGGAAGGCAACAGACGGGTCTGACATGGATTGGACGAACCACTGAA
TTGCCGCATTGCAGAGATATTGTATTTAAGTGCCTAGCTCGATACATAAACGGGTCTCTCTGGTTAGACC
AGATCTGAGCCTGGGAGCTCTCTGGCTAACTAGGGAACCCACTGCTTAAGCCTCAATAAAGCTTGCCTTG
AGTGCTTCAAGTAGTGTGTGCCCGTCTGTTGTGTGACTCTGGTAACTAGAGATCCCTCAGACCCTTTTAG
TCAGTGTGGAAAATCTCTAGCAGTGGCGCCCGAACAGGGACTTGAAAGCGAAAGGGAAACCAGAGGAGCT
CTCTCGACGCAGGACTCGGCTTGCTGAAGCGCGCACGGCAAGAGGCGAGGGGCGGCGACTGGTGAGTACG
CCAAAAATTTTGACTAGCGGAGGCTAGAAGGAGAGAGATGGGTGCGAGAGCGTCAGTATTAAGCGGGGGA
GAATTAGATCGCGATGGGAAAAAATTCGGTTAAGGCCAGGGGGAAAGAAAAAATATAAATTAAAACATAT
AGTATGGGCAAGCAGGGAGCTAGAACGATTCGCAGTTAATCCTGGCCTGTTAGAAACATCAGAAGGCTGT
AGACAAATACTGGGACAGCTACAACCATCCCTTCAGACAGGATCAGAAGAACTTAGATCATTATATAATA
CAGTAGCAACCCTCTATTGTGTGCATCAAAGGATAGAGATAAAAGACACCAAGGAAGCTTTAGACAAGAT
AGAGGAAGAGCAAAACAAAAGTAAGACCACCGCACAGCAAGCGGCCGCTGATCTTCAGACCTGGAGGAGG
AGATATGAGGGACAATTGGAGAAGTGAATTATATAAATATAAAGTAGTAAAAATTGAACCATTAGGAGTA
GCACCCACCAAGGCAAAGAGAAGAGTGGTGCAGAGAGAAAAAAGAGCAGTGGGAATAGGAGCTTTGTTCC
TTGGGTTCTTGGGAGCAGCAGGAAGCACTATGGGCGCAGCGTCAATGACGCTGACGGTACAGGCCAGACA
ATTATTGTCTGGTATAGTGCAGCAGCAGAACAATTTGCTGAGGGCTATTGAGGCGCAACAGCATCTGTTG
CAACTCACAGTCTGGGGCATCAAGCAGCTCCAGGCAAGAATCCTGGCTGTGGAAAGATACCTAAAGGATC
AACAGCTCCTGGGGATTTGGGGTTGCTCTGGAAAACTCATTTGCACCACTGCTGTGCCTTGGAATGCTAG
TTGGAGTAATAAATCTCTGGAACAGATTTGGAATCACACGACCTGGATGGAGTGGGACAGAGAAATTAAC
AATTACACAAGCTTAATACACTCCTTAATTGAAGAATCGCAAAACCAGCAAGAAAAGAATGAACAAGAAT
TATTGGAATTAGATAAATGGGCAAGTTTGTGGAATTGGTTTAACATAACAAATTGGCTGTGGTATATAAA
ATTATTCATAATGATAGTAGGAGGCTTGGTAGGTTTAAGAATAGTTTTTGCTGTACTTTCTATAGTGAAT
AGAGTTAGGCAGGGATATTCACCATTATCGTTTCAGACCCACCTCCCAACCCCGAGGGGACCCAGAGAGG
GCCTATTTCCCATGATTCCTTCATATTTGCATATACGATACAAGGCTGTTAGAGAGATAATTAGAATTAA
TTTGACTGTAAACACAAAGATATTAGTACAAAATACGTGACGTAGAAAGTAATAATTTCTTGGGTAGTTT
GCAGTTTTAAAATTATGTTTTAAAATGGACTATCATATGCTTACCGTAACTTGAAAGTATTTCGATTTCT
TGGCTTTATATATCTTGTGGAAAGGACGAAACACCGCTTACAATCGTCGGTCCAATGTTTTAGAGCTAGA
AATAGCAAGTTAAAATAAGGCTAGTCCGTTATCAACTTGAAAAAGTGGCACCGAGTCGGTGCTTTTTTAA
GCTTGGCGTAACTAGATCTTGAGACAAATGGCAGTATTCATCCACAATTTTAAAAGAAAAGGGGGGATTG
GGGGGTACAGTGCAGGGGAAAGAATAGTAGACATAATAGCAACAGACATACAAACTAAAGAATTACAAAA
ACAAATTACAAAAATTCAAAATTTTCGGGTTTATTACAGGGACAGCAGAGATCCACTTTGGCGCCGGCTC
GAGGGGG
