>Addgene plasmid #80176 | non-targeting control gRNA (BRDN0001147812) | depositor partial sequence | sequence record 150831 | Target Sequence
CTTACAATCGTCGGTCCAAT
