>Addgene plasmid #80176 | non-targeting control gRNA (BRDN0001147812) | addgene partial sequence | sequence record 189083 | hU6-F
GTAGAAAGTAATAATTTCTTGGGTAGTTTGCAGTTTTAAAATTATGTTTTAAAATGGACTATCATATGCT
TACCGTAACTTGAAAGTATTTCGATTTCTTGGCTTTATATATCTTGTGGAAAGGACGAAACACCGCTTAC
AATCGTCGGTCCAATGTTTTAGAGCTAGAAATAGCAAGTTAAAATAAGGCTAGTCCGTTATCAACTTGAA
AAAGTGGCACCGAGTCGGTGCTTTTTTAAGCTTGGCGTAACTAGATCTTGAGACAAATGGCAGTATTCAT
CCACAATTTTAAAAGAAAAGGGGGGATTGGGGGGTACAGTGCAGGGGAAAGAATAGTAGACATAATAGCA
ACAGACATACAAACTAAAGAATTACAAAAACAAATTACAAAAATTCAAAATTTTCGGGTTTATTACAGGG
ACAGCAGAGATCCACTTTGGCGCCGGCTCGAGGGGGCCCGGGTGCAAAGATGGATAAAGTTTTAAACAGA
GAGGAATCTTTGCAGCTAATGGACCTTCTAGGTCTTGAAAGGAGTGGGAATTGGCTCCGGTGCCCGTCAG
TGGGCAGAGC
